Addgene plasmid #145512: pGBW-m4046476
Purpose: Yeast Expression plasmid for SARS-CoV-2 E (envelope)
Depositing lab: Ginkgo Bioworks & Benjie Chen. Depositing organization: Ginkgo Bioworks.
Backbone
  Vector backbone: AmpR; 2u URA3
  Backbone size w/o insert (bp): 4078
  Vector type: Yeast Expression
  Selectable markers: URA3
Growth in bacteria
  Bacterial resistance: Ampicillin, 100 μg/mL
  Growth temperature: 37°C
  Growth strain: DH5alpha
  Copy number: High Copy
Gene/Insert
  Gene/Insert name: SARS-CoV-2 E (envelope) (alt names: envelope protein; E protein)
  Species: S. cerevisiae (budding yeast); Severe acute respiratory syndrome coronavirus 2
  Insert size (bp): 221
  Mutation: wt
  Entrez Gene: E (a.k.a. GU280_gp04)
  Promoter: pTEF1
  Tag / fusion protein: Cleavable thrombin;6xHIS (C terminal on backbone)
  Cloning method: Unknown
Resource information
  A portion of this plasmid was derived from a plasmid made by: GinkgoBioworks
Depositor comments: NCBI Reference Sequence: YP_009724392.1Created by gene synthesis with Not1 site.
How to cite: pGBW-m4046476 was a gift from Ginkgo Bioworks & Benjie Chen (Addgene plasmid # 145512 ; http://n2t.net/addgene:145512 ; RRID:Addgene_145512)
