[The description below was written by a language model from this plasmid's Addgene catalogue record and pLannotate feature annotations shown in this document.]
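Description:
pGBW-m4046476 is an E. coli–yeast shuttle plasmid built for expressing the SARS-CoV-2 envelope (E) protein in Saccharomyces cerevisiae. In bacteria it replicates from a high-copy ColE1/pUC-type origin and is selected with ampicillin through a β-lactamase gene that the annotation places downstream of a cat promoter. A short rop coding region is also annotated next to AmpR, although the record lists the plasmid as high copy. In yeast the plasmid is maintained episomally at multiple copies by the 2μ origin. Selection there uses the URA3 auxotrophic marker, which complements uracil auxotrophy and can be counterselected with 5-FOA. Phage T3Te and T7Te terminators flank the bacterial origin, and a tonB terminator lies upstream of the resistance cassette, presumably insulating these modules from transcriptional read-through.

The expression cassette consists of the constitutive S. cerevisiae TEF1 promoter, the wild-type E open reading frame and a CYC1 terminator fragment. The insert was made by gene synthesis. The listing of budding yeast alongside the virus as species may reflect the intended host, but the record does not state whether the sequence was codon-optimised. According to the catalogue entry, the backbone supplies a C-terminal thrombin-cleavable 6xHis tag. This tag was not annotated separately in the feature table, though there is an unannotated gap between the E coding sequence and the terminator where it would be expected to lie. E is a small viroporin that forms pentameric ion-conducting pores in membranes and contributes to virion assembly. The plasmid therefore suits constitutive production of tagged E protein in yeast, with affinity purification and tag removal as likely applications, although the record gives no purpose beyond yeast expression.
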