Features (pLannotate 1.2.2; 13 found; start..end, strand, type, name):
     10..417     +  promoter       TEF1 promoter: S. cerevisiae TEF1; promoter for EF-1α
    431..655     +  CDS            E: VEMP_SARS2 - Experimental evidence at protein level: Swiss-Prot protein existence level 1. Plays a central role in virus morphogenesis and assembly. Acts as a viroporin and self-assembles in host membranes forming pentameric protein-lipid pores that allow ion transport. Also plays a role in the induction of apoptosis (By similarity). Regulates the localization of S protein at cis-Golgi, the place of virus budding (PubMed:33229438). May act by slowing down the cell secretory pathway (PubMed:33229438). May interfere with tight-junction stability by interacting with host MPP5. This would result i
    720..892     +  terminator     CYC1 terminator (fragment): S. cerevisiae CYC1; transcription terminator for CYC1
    928..1104    +  promoter       URA3 promoter (fragment): S. cerevisiae URA3
   1105..1908    +  CDS            URA3: orotidine-5'-phosphate decarboxylase, required for uracil biosynthesis; S. cerevisiae URA3; yeast auxotrophic marker, counterselectable with 5-fluoroorotic acid (5-FOA)
   1991..2973    -  rep_origin     2μ ori: yeast 2μ plasmid origin of replication
   3051..3080    +  terminator     T3Te terminator: phage T3 early transcription terminator
   3102..3689    +  rep_origin     ori: high-copy-number ColE1/pMB1/pBR322/pUC origin of replication
   3701..3728    -  terminator     T7Te terminator: phage T7 early transcription terminator
   3752..3943    -  CDS            rop: Rop protein, which maintains plasmids at low copy number; rop
   3944..4804    -  CDS            AmpR: β-lactamase; bla; confers resistance to ampicillin, carbenicillin, and related antibiotics
   4805..4907    -  promoter       cat promoter: promoter of the E. coli cat gene encoding chloramphenicol acetyltransferase
   4908..4939    -  terminator     tonB terminator: bidirectional E. coli tonB-P14 transcription terminator
>Addgene plasmid #145512 | pGBW-m4046476 | addgene full sequence | sequence record 298324 | Addgene NGS Result
GCGGCCGCCCCACACACCATAGCTTCAAAATGTTTCTACTCCTTTTTTACTCTTCCAGATTTTCTCGGAC
TCCGCGCATCGCCGTACCACTTCAAAACACCCAAGCACAGCATACTAAATTTCCCCTCTTTCTTCCTCTA
GGGTGTCGTTAATTACCCGTACTAAAGGTTTGGAAAAGAAAAAAGAGACCGCCTCGTTTCTTTTTCTTCG
TCGAAAAAGGCAATAAAAATTTTTATCACGTTTCTTTTTCTTGAAAATTTTTTTTTTTGATTTTTTTCTC
TTTCGATGACCTCCCATTGATATTTAAGTTAATAAACGGTCTTCAATTTCTCAAGTTTCAGTTTCATTTT
TCTTGTTCTATTACAACTTTTTTTACTTCTTGCTCATTAGAAAGAAAGCATAGCAATCTAATCTAAGTTT
TAATTACAAAATGTACTCATTCGTTTCGGAAGAGACAGGTACGTTAATAGTTAATAGCGTACTTCTTTTT
CTTGCTTTCGTGGTATTCTTGCTAGTTACACTAGCCATCCTTACTGCGCTTCGATTGTGTGCGTACTGCT
GCAATATTGTTAACGTGAGTCTTGTAAAACCTTCTTTTTACGTTTACTCTCGTGTTAAAAATCTGAATTC
TTCTAGAGTTCCTGATCTTCTGGTCCTCGTGCCGAGAGGTTCTCACCATCATCACCATCATTAAACAGGC
CCCTTTTCCTTTGTCGATATCATGTAATTAGTTATGTCACGCTTACATTCACGCCCTCCTCCCACATCCG
CTCTAACCGAAAAGGAAGGAGTTAGACAACCTGAAGTCTAGGTCCCTATTTATTTTTTTTAATAGTTATG
TTAGTATTAAGAACGTTATTTATATTTCAAATTTTTCTTTTTTTTCTGTACAAAGCGGCCGCCGAACCAC
TAGTGCACTGCAGTACACGGTTTCCTTGAAATTTTTTTGATTCGGTAATCTCCGAACAGAAGGAAGAACG
AAGGAAGGAGCACAGACTTAGATTGGTATATATACGCATATGTAGTGTTGAAGAAACATGAAATTGCCCA
GTATTCTTAACCCAACTGCACAGAACAAAAACGTGCAGGAAACGAAGATAAATCATGTCGAAAGCTACAT
ATAAGGAACGTGCTGCTACTCATCCTAGTCCTGTTGCTGCCAAGCTATTTAATATCATGCACGAAAAGCA
AACAAACTTGTGTGCTTCATTGGATGTTCGTACCACCAAGGAATTACTGGAGTTAGTTGAAGCATTAGGT
CCCAAAATTTGTTTACTAAAAACACATGTGGATATCTTGACTGATTTTTCCATGGAGGGCACAGTTAAGC
CGCTAAAGGCATTATCCGCCAAGTACAATTTTTTACTCTTCGAGGACAGAAAATTTGCTGACATTGGTAA
TACAGTCAAATTGCAGTACTCTGCGGGTGTATACAGAATAGCAGAATGGGCAGACATTACGAATGCACAC
GGTGTGGTGGGCCCAGGTATTGTTAGCGGTTTGAAGCAGGCGGCAGAAGAAGTAACAAAGGAACCTAGAG
GCCTTTTGATGTTAGCAGAATTGTCATGCAAGGGCTCCCTATCTACTGGAGAATATACTAAGGGTACTGT
TGACATTGCGAAGAGCGACAAAGATTTTGTTATCGGCTTTATTGCTCAAAGAGACATGGGTGGAAGAGAT
GAAGGTTACGATTGGTTGATTATGACACCCGGTGTGGGTTTAGATGACAAGGGAGATGCATTGGGTCAAC
AGTATAGAACCGTGGATGATGTGGTTTCTACAGGATCTGACATTATTATTGTTGGAAGAGGACTATTTGC
AAAGGGAAGGGATGCTAAGGTAGAGGGTGAACGTTACAGAAAAGCAGGCTGGGAAGCATATTTGAGAAGA
TGCGGCCAGCAAAACTAAAAAACTGTATTATAAGTAAATGCATGTATACTAAACTCACAAATTAGAGCTT
CAATTTAATTATATCAGTTATTACCCGAGTAACGAAGCATCTGTGCTTCATTTTGTAGAACAAAAATGCA
ACGCGAGAGCGCTAATTTTTCAAACAAAGAATCTGAGCTGCATTTTTACAGAACAGAAATGCAACGCGAA
AGCGCTATTTTACCAACGAAGAATCTGTGCTTCATTTTTGTAAAACAAAAATGCAACGCGAGAGCGCTAA
TTTTTCAAACAAAGAATCTGAGCTGCATTTTTACAGAACAGAAATGCAACGCGAGAGCGCTATTTTACCA
ACAAAGAATCTATACTTCTTTTTTGTTCTACAAAAATGCATCCCGAGAGCGCTATTTTTCTAACAAAGCA
TCTTAGATTACTTTTTTTCTCCTTTGTGCGCTCTATAATGCAGTCTCTTGATAACTTTTTGCACTGTAGG
TCCGTTAAGGTTAGAAGAAGGCTACTTTGGTGTCTATTTTCTCTTCCATAAAAAAAGCCTGACTCCACTT
CCCGCGTTTACTGATTACTAGCGAAGCTGCGGGTGCATTTTTTCAAGATAAAGGCATCCCCGATTATATT
CTATACCGATGTGGATTGCGCATACTTTGTGAACAGAAAGTGATAGCGTTGATGATTCTTCATTGGTCAG
AAAATTATGAACGGTTTCTTCTATTTTGTCTCTATATACTACGTATAGGAAATGTTTACATTTTCGTATT
GTTTTCGATTCACTCTATGAATAGTTCTTACTACAATTTTTTTGTCTAAAGAGTAATACTAGAGATAAAC
ATAAAAAATGTAGAGGTCGAGTTTAGATGCAAGTTCAAGGAGCGAAAGGTGGATGGGTAGGTTATATAGG
GATATAGCACAGAGATATATAGCAAAGAGATACTTTTGAGCAATGTTTGTGGAAGCGGTATTCGCAATAT
TTTAGTAGCTCGTTACAGTCCGGTGCGTTTTTGGTTTTTTGAAAGTGCGTCATCAGAGCGCTTTTGGTTT
TCAAAAGCGCTCTGAAGTTCCTATACTTTCTAGCTAGAGAATAGGAACTTCCCGAGCGGCCGCGTGTTAC
AAGCTTGACTCCAGCGTAACTGGACTGCAATCAACTCACTGGCTCACCTTCACGGGTGGGCCTTTCTTCG
GTAGAAAATCAAAGGATCTTCTTGAGATCCTTTTTTTCTGCGCGTAATCTGCTGCTTGCAAACAAAAAAA
CCACCGCTACCAGCGGTGGTTTGTTTGCCGGATCAAGAGCTACCAACTCTTTTTCCGAGGTAACTGGCTT
CAGCAGAGCGCAGATACCAAATACTGTTCTTCTAGTGTAGCCGTAGTTAGGCCACCACTTCAAGAACTCT
GTAGCACCGCCTACATACCTCGCTCTGCTAATCCTGTTACCAGTGGCTGCTGCCAGTGGCGATAAGTCGT
GTCTTACCGGGTTGGACTCAAGACGATAGTTACCGGATAAGGCGCAGCGGTCGGGCTGAACGGGGGGTTC
GTGCACACAGCCCAGCTTGGAGCGAACGACCTACACCGAACTGAGATACCTACAGCGTGAGCTATGAGAA
AGCGCCACGCTTCCCGAAGGGAGAAAGGCGGACAGGTATCCGGTAAGCGGCAGGGTCGGAACAGGAGAGC
GCACGAGGGAGCTTCCAGGGGTAAACGCCTGGTATCTTTATAGTCCTGTCGGGTTTCGCCACCTCTGACT
TGAGCATCGATTTTTGTGATGCTCGTCAGGGGGGCGGAGCCTATGGAAAAACGCCAGCAACGCAGAAAGG
CCCACCCGAAGGTGAGCCAGGTGATTACATTTGGGCCCTCATCAGAGGTTTTCACCGTCATCACCGAAAC
GCGCGAGGCAGCTGCGGTAAAGCTCATCAGCGTGGTCGTGAAGCGATTCACAGATGTCTGCCTGTTCATC
CGCGTCCAGCTCGTTGAGTTTCTCCAGAAGCGTTAATGTCTGGCTTCTGATAAAGCGGGCCATGTTAAGG
GCGGTTTTTTCCTGTTTGGTCACTTACCAATGCTTAATCAGTGAGGCACCTATCTCAGCGATCTGTCTAT
TTCGTTCATCCATAGTTGCCTGACTCCCCGTCGTGTAGATAACTACGATGCGGGAGGGCTTACCATCTGG
CCCCAGTGCTGCAATGATACCGCGAGACCCACGCTCACCGGCTCCAGATTTATCAGCAATAAACCAGCCA
GCCGGGAGGGCCGAGCGCAGAAGTGATCCTGCAACTTTATCCGCCTCCATCCAGTCTATTAATTGTTGCC
GGGAAGCTAGAGTAAGTAGTTCGCCAGTTAATAGTTTGCGCAACGTTGTTGCCATTGCTACAGGCATCGT
GGTGTCACGCTCGTCGTTTGGTATGGCTTCATTCAGCTCCGGTTCCCAACGATCAAGGCGAGTTACATGA
TCCCCCATGTTGTGCAAAAAAGCGGTTAGCTCCTTCGGTCCTCCGATCGTTGCCAGAAGTAAGTTGGCCG
CAGTGTTATCACTCATGGTTATGGCAGCACTGCATAATTCTCTTACTGTCATGCCATCCGTGAGATGCTT
TTCTGTGACTGGTGAGTACTCAACCAAGTCATTCTGAGAATAGTGTATGCGGCGACCGAGTTGCTCTTGC
CCGGCGTCAATACGGGATAATACCGCGCCACATAGCAGAACTTTAAAAGTGCTCATCATTGGAAAACGTT
CTTCGGGGCGTAAACTCTCAAGGATCTTACCGCTGTTGAGATCCAGTTCGATGTAACCCACTCGTGCACC
CAACTGATCTTCAGCATCTTTTACTTTCACCAGCGTTTCTGGGTGAGCAAAAACAGGAAGGCAAAATGCC
GCAAAAAAGGGAATAAGGGCGACACGGAAATGTTGAATACTCATTTTAGCTTCCTTAGCTCCTGAAAATC
TCGATAACTCAAAAAATACGCCCGGTAGTGATCTTATTTCATTATGGTGAAAGTTGGAACCTCTTACGTG
CCGATCAAGTCAAAAGCCTCCGGTCGGAGGCTTTTGACTTTCTGCTATGGAGGTCAGGTATGATTTAAAT
GGTCAGTTAGA
